>Addgene plasmid #107320 | pCSD_2xNLS-SpCas9WT-NLS-3xHA-NLS-SaCas9WT-2xNLS | depositor full sequence | sequence record 202500 | pCSD_2xNLS-SpCas9WT-NLS-3xHA-NLS-SaCas9WT-2xNLS sequence 11754 bps
GGGTACATTGGCAGTACTCCCATTGACGTCAATGGCGGTAAATGGCCCGCGATGGCTGCCAAGTACATCC
CCATTGACGTCAATGGGGAGGGGCAATGACGCAAATGGGCGTTCCATTGACGTAAATGGGCGGTAGGCGT
GCCTAATGGGAGGTCTATATAAGCAATGCTCGTTTAGGGAACCGCCATTCTGCCTGGGGACGTCGGAGCA
AGCTTGATTTAGGTGACACTATAGAATACAAGCTACTTGTTCTTTTTGCAGGATCCCATCGATTCGAATT
CATGAAAAGGCCGGCGGCCACGAAAAAGGCCGGCCAGGCAAAAAAGAAAAAGCTGGACGGCAGCGGAAGC
CCCAAGAAGAAGAGGAAGGTACCATGGGACAAGAAGTACTCCATTGGGCTCGATATCGGTACCAACAGCG
TCGGCTGGGCCGTCATTACGGACGAGTACAAGGTGCCGAGCAAAAAATTCAAAGTTCTGGGCAATACCGA
TCGCCACAGCATAAAGAAGAACCTCATTGGAGCCCTCCTGTTCGACTCCGGGGAGACGGCCGAAGCCACG
CGGCTCAAAAGAACAGCACGGCGCAGATATACCCGCAGAAAGAATCGGATCTGCTACCTGCAGGAGATCT
TTAGTAATGAGATGGCTAAGGTGGATGACTCTTTCTTCCATAGGCTGGAGGAGTCCTTTTTGGTGGAGGA
GGATAAAAAGCACGAGCGCCACCCAATCTTTGGCAATATCGTGGACGAGGTGGCGTACCATGAAAAGTAC
CCAACCATATATCATCTGAGGAAGAAGCTGGTAGACAGTACTGATAAGGCTGACTTGCGGTTGATCTATC
TCGCGCTGGCGCACATGATCAAATTTCGGGGACACTTCCTCATCGAGGGGGACCTGAACCCAGACAACAG
CGATGTCGACAAACTCTTTATCCAACTGGTTCAGACTTACAATCAGCTTTTCGAGGAGAACCCGATCAAC
GCATCCGGCGTTGACGCCAAAGCAATCCTGAGCGCTAGGCTGTCCAAATCCCGGCGGCTCGAAAACCTCA
TCGCACAGCTCCCTGGGGAGAAGAAGAACGGCCTGTTTGGTAATCTTATCGCCCTGTCACTCGGGCTGAC
CCCCAACTTTAAATCTAACTTCGACCTGGCCGAAGATGCCAAGCTGCAACTGAGCAAAGACACCTACGAT
GATGATCTCGACAATCTGCTGGCCCAGATCGGCGACCAGTACGCAGACCTTTTTTTGGCGGCAAAGAACC
TGTCAGACGCCATTCTGCTGAGTGATATTCTGCGAGTGAACACGGAGATCACCAAAGCTCCGCTGAGCGC
TAGTATGATCAAGCGCTATGATGAGCACCACCAAGACTTGACTTTGCTGAAGGCCCTTGTCAGACAGCAA
CTGCCTGAGAAGTACAAGGAAATTTTCTTCGATCAGTCTAAAAATGGCTACGCCGGATACATTGACGGCG
GAGCAAGCCAGGAGGAATTTTACAAATTTATTAAGCCCATCTTGGAAAAAATGGACGGCACCGAGGAGCT
GCTGGTAAAGCTGAACAGAGAAGATCTGTTGCGCAAACAGCGCACTTTCGACAATGGAAGCATCCCCCAC
CAGATTCACCTGGGCGAACTGCACGCTATCCTCAGGCGGCAAGAGGATTTCTACCCCTTTTTGAAAGATA
ACAGGGAAAAGATTGAGAAAATCCTCACATTTCGGATACCCTACTATGTAGGCCCCCTCGCTCGGGGAAA
TTCCAGATTCGCGTGGATGACTCGCAAATCAGAAGAGACCATCACTCCCTGGAACTTCGAGGAAGTCGTG
GATAAGGGGGCCTCTGCCCAGTCCTTCATCGAAAGGATGACTAACTTTGATAAAAATCTGCCTAACGAAA
AGGTGCTTCCTAAACACTCTCTGCTGTACGAGTACTTCACAGTTTATAACGAGCTCACCAAGGTCAAATA
CGTCACAGAAGGGATGAGAAAGCCAGCATTCCTGTCTGGAGAGCAGAAGAAAGCTATCGTGGACCTCCTC
TTCAAGACGAACCGGAAAGTTACCGTGAAACAGCTCAAAGAAGACTATTTCAAAAAGATTGAATGTTTCG
ACTCTGTTGAAATCAGCGGAGTGGAGGATCGCTTCAACGCATCCCTGGGAACGTATCACGATCTCCTGAA
AATCATTAAAGACAAGGACTTCCTGGACAATGAGGAGAACGAGGACATTCTTGAGGACATTGTCCTCACC
CTTACGTTGTTTGAAGATAGGGAGATGATTGAAGAACGCTTGAAAACTTACGCTCATCTCTTCGACGACA
AAGTCATGAAACAGCTCAAGAGACGCCGATATACAGGATGGGGGCGGCTGTCAAGAAAACTGATCAATGG
CATCCGAGACAAGCAGAGTGGAAAGACAATCCTGGATTTTCTTAAGTCCGATGGATTTGCCAACCGGAAC
TTCATGCAGTTGATCCATGATGACTCTCTCACCTTTAAGGAGGACATCCAGAAAGCACAAGTTTCTGGCC
AGGGGGACAGTCTTCACGAGCACATCGCTAATCTTGCAGGTAGCCCAGCTATCAAAAAGGGAATACTGCA
GACCGTTAAGGTCGTGGATGAACTCGTCAAAGTAATGGGAAGGCATAAGCCCGAGAATATCGTTATCGAG
ATGGCCCGAGAGAACCAAACTACCCAGAAGGGACAGAAGAACAGTAGGGAAAGGATGAAGAGGATTGAAG
AGGGTATAAAAGAACTGGGGTCCCAAATCCTTAAGGAACACCCAGTTGAAAACACCCAGCTTCAGAATGA
GAAGCTCTACCTGTACTACCTGCAGAACGGCAGGGACATGTACGTGGATCAGGAACTGGACATCAACCGG
TTGTCCGACTACGACGTGGATCATATCGTGCCCCAAAGCTTTCTCAAAGATGATTCTATTGATAATAAAG
TGTTGACAAGATCCGATAAAAATAGAGGGAAGAGTGATAACGTCCCCTCAGAAGAAGTTGTCAAGAAAAT
GAAAAATTATTGGCGGCAGCTGCTGAACGCCAAACTGATCACACAACGGAAGTTCGATAATCTGACTAAG
GCTGAACGAGGTGGCCTGTCTGAGTTGGATAAAGCCGGCTTCATCAAAAGGCAGCTTGTTGAGACACGCC
AGATCACCAAGCACGTGGCCCAAATTCTCGATTCACGCATGAACACCAAGTACGATGAAAATGACAAACT
GATTCGAGAGGTGAAAGTTATTACTCTGAAGTCTAAGCTGGTCTCAGATTTCAGAAAGGACTTTCAGTTT
TATAAGGTGAGAGAGATCAACAATTACCACCATGCGCATGATGCCTACCTGAATGCAGTGGTAGGCACTG
CACTTATCAAAAAATATCCCAAGCTGGAATCTGAATTTGTTTACGGAGACTATAAAGTGTACGATGTTAG
GAAAATGATCGCAAAGTCTGAGCAGGAAATAGGCAAGGCCACCGCTAAGTACTTCTTTTACAGCAATATT
ATGAATTTTTTCAAGACCGAGATTACACTGGCCAATGGAGAGATTCGGAAGCGACCACTTATCGAAACAA
ACGGAGAAACAGGAGAAATCGTGTGGGACAAGGGTAGGGATTTCGCGACAGTCCGCAAGGTCCTGTCCAT
GCCGCAGGTGAACATCGTTAAAAAGACCGAAGTACAGACCGGAGGCTTCTCCAAGGAAAGTATCCTCCCG
AAAAGGAACAGCGACAAGCTGATCGCACGCAAAAAAGATTGGGACCCCAAGAAATACGGCGGATTCGATT
CTCCTACAGTCGCTTACAGTGTACTGGTTGTGGCCAAAGTGGAGAAAGGGAAGTCTAAAAAACTCAAAAG
CGTCAAGGAACTGCTGGGCATCACAATCATGGAGCGATCCAGCTTCGAGAAAAACCCCATCGACTTTCTC
GAAGCGAAAGGATATAAAGAGGTCAAAAAAGACCTCATCATTAAGCTGCCCAAGTACTCTCTCTTTGAGC
TTGAAAACGGCCGGAAACGAATGCTCGCTAGTGCGGGCGAGCTGCAGAAAGGTAACGAGCTGGCACTGCC
CTCTAAATACGTTAATTTCTTGTATCTGGCCAGCCACTATGAAAAGCTCAAAGGGTCTCCCGAAGATAAT
GAGCAGAAGCAGCTGTTCGTGGAACAACACAAACACTACCTTGATGAGATCATCGAGCAAATAAGCGAGT
TCTCCAAAAGAGTGATCCTCGCCGACGCTAACCTCGATAAGGTGCTTTCTGCTTACAATAAGCACAGGGA
TAAGCCCATCAGGGAGCAGGCAGAAAACATTATCCACTTGTTTACTCTGACCAACTTGGGCGCGCCTGCA
GCCTTCAAGTACTTCGACACCACCATAGACAGAAAGCGGTACACCTCTACAAAGGAGGTCCTGGACGCCA
CACTGATTCATCAGTCAATTACGGGGCTCTATGAAACAAGAATCGACCTCTCTCAGCTCGGTGGAGACGC
TAGCGGCACCGGCGGGCCCAAGAAGAAGAGGAAGGTATACCCATACGATGTTCCTGACTATGCGGGCTAT
CCCTATGACGTCCCGGACTATGCAGGATCGTATCCTTATGACGTTCCAGATTACGCTGGATCCGCCGCTC
CGGCAGCTAAGAAAAAGAAACTGGATTTCGAATCCGGAACTAGTGGTATCCACGGAGTCCCAGCAGCCAA
GCGGAACTACATCCTGGGCCTGGACATCGGCATCACCAGCGTGGGCTACGGCATCATCGACTACGAGACA
CGGGACGTGATCGATGCCGGCGTGCGGCTGTTCAAAGAGGCCAACGTGGAAAACAACGAGGGCAGGCGGA
GCAAGAGAGGCGCCAGAAGGCTGAAGCGGCGGAGGCGGCATAGAATCCAGAGAGTGAAGAAGCTGCTGTT
CGACTACAACCTGCTGACCGACCACAGCGAGCTGAGCGGCATCAACCCCTACGAGGCCAGAGTGAAGGGC
CTGAGCCAGAAGCTGAGCGAGGAAGAGTTCTCTGCCGCCCTGCTGCACCTGGCCAAGAGAAGAGGCGTGC
ACAACGTGAACGAGGTGGAAGAGGACACCGGCAACGAGCTGTCCACCAAAGAGCAGATCAGCCGGAACAG
CAAGGCCCTGGAAGAGAAATACGTGGCCGAACTGCAGCTGGAACGGCTGAAGAAAGACGGCGAAGTGCGG
GGCAGCATCAACAGATTCAAGACCAGCGACTACGTGAAAGAAGCCAAACAGCTGCTGAAGGTGCAGAAGG
CCTACCACCAGCTGGACCAGAGCTTCATCGACACCTACATCGACCTGCTGGAAACCCGGCGGACCTACTA
TGAGGGACCTGGCGAGGGCAGCCCCTTCGGCTGGAAGGACATCAAAGAATGGTACGAGATGCTGATGGGC
CACTGCACCTACTTCCCCGAGGAACTGCGGAGCGTGAAGTACGCCTACAACGCCGACCTGTACAACGCCC
TGAACGACCTGAACAATCTCGTGATCACCAGGGACGAGAACGAGAAGCTGGAATATTACGAGAAGTTCCA
GATCATCGAGAACGTGTTCAAGCAGAAGAAGAAGCCCACCCTGAAGCAGATCGCCAAAGAAATCCTCGTG
AACGAAGAGGATATTAAGGGCTACAGAGTGACCAGCACCGGCAAGCCCGAGTTCACCAACCTGAAGGTGT
ACCACGACATCAAGGACATTACCGCCCGGAAAGAGATTATTGAGAACGCCGAGCTGCTGGATCAGATTGC
CAAGATCCTGACCATCTACCAGAGCAGCGAGGACATCCAGGAAGAACTGACCAATCTGAACTCCGAGCTG
ACCCAGGAAGAGATCGAGCAGATCTCTAATCTGAAGGGCTATACCGGCACCCACAACCTGAGCCTGAAGG
CCATCAACCTGATCCTGGACGAGCTGTGGCACACCAACGACAACCAGATCGCTATCTTCAACCGGCTGAA
GCTGGTGCCCAAGAAGGTGGACCTGTCCCAGCAGAAAGAGATCCCCACCACCCTGGTGGACGACTTCATC
CTGAGCCCCGTCGTGAAGAGAAGCTTCATCCAGAGCATCAAAGTGATCAACGCCATCATCAAGAAGTACG
GCCTGCCCAACGACATCATTATCGAGCTGGCCCGCGAGAAGAACTCCAAGGACGCCCAGAAAATGATCAA
CGAGATGCAGAAGCGGAACCGGCAGACCAACGAGCGGATCGAGGAAATCATCCGGACCACCGGCAAAGAG
AACGCCAAGTACCTGATCGAGAAGATCAAGCTGCACGACATGCAGGAAGGCAAGTGCCTGTACAGCCTGG
AAGCCATCCCTCTGGAAGATCTGCTGAACAACCCCTTCAACTATGAGGTGGACCACATCATCCCCAGAAG
CGTGTCCTTCGACAACAGCTTCAACAACAAGGTGCTCGTGAAGCAGGAAGAAAACAGCAAGAAGGGCAAC
CGGACCCCATTCCAGTACCTGAGCAGCAGCGACAGCAAGATCAGCTACGAAACCTTCAAGAAGCACATCC
TGAATCTGGCCAAGGGCAAGGGCAGAATCAGCAAGACCAAGAAAGAGTATCTGCTGGAAGAACGGGACAT
CAACAGGTTCTCCGTGCAGAAAGACTTCATCAACCGGAACCTGGTGGATACCAGATACGCCACCAGAGGC
CTGATGAACCTGCTGCGGAGCTACTTCAGAGTGAACAACCTGGACGTGAAAGTGAAGTCCATCAATGGCG
GCTTCACCAGCTTTCTGCGGCGGAAGTGGAAGTTTAAGAAAGAGCGGAACAAGGGGTACAAGCACCACGC
CGAGGACGCCCTGATCATTGCCAACGCCGATTTCATCTTCAAAGAGTGGAAGAAACTGGACAAGGCCAAA
AAAGTGATGGAAAACCAGATGTTCGAGGAAAAGCAGGCCGAGAGCATGCCCGAGATCGAAACCGAGCAGG
AGTACAAAGAGATCTTCATCACCCCCCACCAGATCAAGCACATTAAGGACTTCAAGGACTACAAGTACAG
CCACCGGGTGGACAAGAAGCCTAATAGAGAGCTGATTAACGACACCCTGTACTCCACCCGGAAGGACGAC
AAGGGCAACACCCTGATCGTGAACAATCTGAACGGCCTGTACGACAAGGACAATGACAAGCTGAAAAAGC
TGATCAACAAGAGCCCCGAAAAGCTGCTGATGTACCACCACGACCCCCAGACCTACCAGAAACTGAAGCT
GATTATGGAACAGTACGGCGACGAGAAGAATCCCCTGTACAAGTACTACGAGGAAACCGGGAACTACCTG
ACCAAGTACTCCAAAAAGGACAACGGCCCCGTGATCAAGAAGATTAAGTATTACGGCAACAAACTGAACG
CCCATCTGGACATCACCGACGACTACCCCAACAGCAGAAACAAGGTCGTGAAGCTGTCCCTGAAGCCCTA
CAGATTCGACGTGTACCTGGACAATGGCGTGTACAAGTTCGTGACCGTGAAGAATCTGGATGTGATCAAA
AAAGAAAACTACTACGAAGTGAATAGCAAGTGCTATGAGGAAGCTAAGAAGCTGAAGAAGATCAGCAACC
AGGCCGAGTTTATCGCCTCCTTCTACAACAACGATCTGATCAAGATCAACGGCGAGCTGTATAGAGTGAT
CGGCGTGAACAACGACCTGCTGAACCGGATCGAAGTGAACATGATCGACATCACCTACCGCGAGTACCTG
GAAAACATGAACGACAAGAGGCCCCCCAGGATCATTAAGACAATCGCCTCCAAGACCCAGAGCATTAAGA
AGTACAGCACAGACATTCTGGGCAACCTGTATGAAGTGAAATCTAAGAAGCACCCTCAGATCATCAAAAA
GGGCCCCGGGAAAAGGCCGGCGGCCACGAAAAAGGCCGGCCAGGCAAAAAAGAAAAAGCTGGACGGCAGC
GGAAGCCCGGCAGCTAAGAAAAAGAAACTGGATCTCGAGTAATAATCTAGAACTATAGTGAGTCGTATTA
CGTAGATCCAGACATGATAAGATACATTGATGAGTTTGGACAAACCACAACTAGAATGCAGTGAAAAAAA
TGCTTTATTTGTGAAATTTGTGATGCTATTGCTTTATTTGTAACCATTATAAGCTGCAATAAACAAGTTA
ACAACAACAATTGCATTCATTTTATGTTTCAGGTTCAGGGGGAGGTGTGGGAGGTTTTTTAATTCGCGGC
CGCGGCGCCAATGCATTGGGCCCGGTACCCAGCTTTTGTTCCCTTTAGTGAGGGTTAATTGCGCGCTTGG
CGTAATCATGGTCATAGCTGTTTCCTGTGTGAAATTGTTATCCGCTCACAATTCCACACAACATACGAGC
CGGAAGCATAAAGTGTAAAGCCTGGGGTGCCTAATGAGTGAGCTAACTCACATTAATTGCGTTGCGCTCA
CTGCCCGCTTTCCAGTCGGGAAACCTGTCGTGCCAGCTGCATTAATGAATCGGCCAACGCGCGGGGAGAG
GCGGTTTGCGTATTGGGCGCTCTTCCGCTTCCTCGCTCACTGACTCGCTGCGCTCGGTCGTTCGGCTGCG
GCGAGCGGTATCAGCTCACTCAAAGGCGGTAATACGGTTATCCACAGAATCAGGGGATAACGCAGGAAAG
AACATGTGAGCAAAAGGCCAGCAAAAGGCCAGGAACCGTAAAAAGGCCGCGTTGCTGGCGTTTTTCCATA
GGCTCCGCCCCCCTGACGAGCATCACAAAAATCGACGCTCAAGTCAGAGGTGGCGAAACCCGACAGGACT
ATAAAGATACCAGGCGTTTCCCCCTGGAAGCTCCCTCGTGCGCTCTCCTGTTCCGACCCTGCCGCTTACC
GGATACCTGTCCGCCTTTCTCCCTTCGGGAAGCGTGGCGCTTTCTCATAGCTCACGCTGTAGGTATCTCA
GTTCGGTGTAGGTCGTTCGCTCCAAGCTGGGCTGTGTGCACGAACCCCCCGTTCAGCCCGACCGCTGCGC
CTTATCCGGTAACTATCGTCTTGAGTCCAACCCGGTAAGACACGACTTATCGCCACTGGCAGCAGCCACT
GGTAACAGGATTAGCAGAGCGAGGTATGTAGGCGGTGCTACAGAGTTCTTGAAGTGGTGGCCTAACTACG
GCTACACTAGAAGGACAGTATTTGGTATCTGCGCTCTGCTGAAGCCAGTTACCTTCGGAAAAAGAGTTGG
TAGCTCTTGATCCGGCAAACAAACCACCGCTGGTAGCGGTGGTTTTTTTGTTTGCAAGCAGCAGATTACG
CGCAGAAAAAAAGGATCTCAAGAAGATCCTTTGATCTTTTCTACGGGGTCTGACGCTCAGTGGAACGAAA
ACTCACGTTAAGGGATTTTGGTCATGAGATTATCAAAAAGGATCTTCACCTAGATCCTTTTAAATTAAAA
ATGAAGTTTTAAATCAATCTAAAGTATATATGAGTAAACTTGGTCTGACAGTTACCAATGCTTAATCAGT
GAGGCACCTATCTCAGCGATCTGTCTATTTCGTTCATCCATAGTTGCCTGACTCCCCGTCGTGTAGATAA
CTACGATACGGGAGGGCTTACCATCTGGCCCCAGTGCTGCAATGATACCGCGAGACCCACGCTCACCGGC
TCCAGATTTATCAGCAATAAACCAGCCAGCCGGAAGGGCCGAGCGCAGAAGTGGTCCTGCAACTTTATCC
GCCTCCATCCAGTCTATTAATTGTTGCCGGGAAGCTAGAGTAAGTAGTTCGCCAGTTAATAGTTTGCGCA
ACGTTGTTGCCATTGCTACAGGCATCGTGGTGTCACGCTCGTCGTTTGGTATGGCTTCATTCAGCTCCGG
TTCCCAACGATCAAGGCGAGTTACATGATCCCCCATGTTGTGCAAAAAAGCGGTTAGCTCCTTCGGTCCT
CCGATCGTTGTCAGAAGTAAGTTGGCCGCAGTGTTATCACTCATGGTTATGGCAGCACTGCATAATTCTC
TTACTGTCATGCCATCCGTAAGATGCTTTTCTGTGACTGGTGAGTACTCAACCAAGTCATTCTGAGAATA
GTGTATGCGGCGACCGAGTTGCTCTTGCCCGGCGTCAATACGGGATAATACCGCGCCACATAGCAGAACT
TTAAAAGTGCTCATCATTGGAAAACGTTCTTCGGGGCGAAAACTCTCAAGGATCTTACCGCTGTTGAGAT
CCAGTTCGATGTAACCCACTCGTGCACCCAACTGATCTTCAGCATCTTTTACTTTCACCAGCGTTTCTGG
GTGAGCAAAAACAGGAAGGCAAAATGCCGCAAAAAAGGGAATAAGGGCGACACGGAAATGTTGAATACTC
ATACTCTTCCTTTTTCAATATTATTGAAGCATTTATCAGGGTTATTGTCTCATGAGCGGATACATATTTG
AATGTATTTAGAAAAATAAACAAATAGGGGTTCCGCGCACATTTCCCCGAAAAGTGCCACCTAAATTGTA
AGCGTTAATATTTTGTTAAAATTCGCGTTAAATTTTTGTTAAATCAGCTCATTTTTTAACCAATAGGCCG
AAATCGGCAAAATCCCTTATAAATCAAAAGAATAGACCGAGATAGGGT
[37 nt withheld, positions 10549-10585]
AAAGAACGTGGACTCCAACGTCAAAGG
[49 nt withheld, positions 10613-10661]
T
[91 nt withheld, positions 10663-10753]
G
[124 nt withheld, positions 10755-10878]
CCCATTCGCCATTCAGGCTGCGCAACTGTTGGGAAGGGCGATCGGTGCGGGCCTCTTCGCTATTACGCCA
GTCGACCATAGCCAATTCAATATGGCGTATATGGACTCATGCCAATTCAATATGGTGGATCTGGACCTGT
GCCAATTCAATATGGCGTATATGGACTCGTGCCAATTCAATATGGTGGATCTGGACCCCAGCCAATTCAA
TATGGCGGACTTGGCACCATGCCAATTCAATATGGCGGACTTGGCACTGTGCCAACTGGGGAGGGGTCTA
CTTGGCACGGTGCCAAGTTTGAGGAGGGGTCTTGGCCCTGTGCCAAGTCCGCCATATTGAATTGGCATGG
TGCCAATAATGGCGGCCATATTGGCTATATGCCAGGATCAATATATAGGCAATATCCAATATGGCCCTAT
GCCAATATGGCTATTGGCCAGGTTCAATACTATGTATTGGCCCTATGCCATATAGTATTCCATATATGGG
TTTTCCTATTGACGTAGATAGCCCCTCCCAATGGGCGGTCCCATATACCATATATGGGGCTTCCTAATAC
CGCCCATAGCCACTCCCCCATTGACGTCAATGGTCTCTATATATGGTCTTTCCTATTGACGTCATATGGG
CGGTCCTATTGACGTATATGGCGCCTCCCCCATTGACGTCAATTACGGTAAATGGCCCGCCTGGCTCAAT
GCCCATTGACGTCAATAGGACCACCCACCATTGACGTCAATGGGATGGCTCATTGCCCATTCATATCCGT
TCTCACGCCCCCTATTGACGTCAATGACGGTAAATGGCCCACTTGGCAGTACATCAATATCTATTAATAG
TAACTTGGCAAGTACATTACTATTGGAAGGACGCCA
Features (pLannotate 1.2.2; 19 found; start..end, strand, type, name):
    217..235     +  promoter       SP6 promoter: promoter for bacteriophage SP6 RNA polymerase
    285..332     +  CDS            nucleoplasmin NLS: bipartite nuclear localization signal from nucleoplasmin
    377..4478    +  CDS            Cas9 (fragment): Cas9 (Csn1) endonuclease from the Streptococcus pyogenes Type II CRISPR/Cas system generates RNA-guided double strand breaks in DNA
   4518..4607    +  CDS            3xHA: three tandem HA epitope tags
   4689..7844    +  CDS            cas9: CAS9_STAAU - Experimental evidence at protein level: Swiss-Prot protein existence level 1. CRISPR (clustered regularly interspaced short palindromic repeat) is an adaptive immune system that provides protection against mobile genetic elements (viruses, transposable elements and conjugative plasmids). CRISPR clusters contain spacers, sequences complementary to antecedent mobile elements, and target invading nucleic acids. CRISPR clusters are transcribed and processed into CRISPR RNA (crRNA). In type II CRISPR systems correct processing of pre-crRNA requires a trans- encoded small RNA (tracrRNA)
   7851..7898    +  CDS            nucleoplasmin NLS: bipartite nuclear localization signal from nucleoplasmin
   7963..7980    -  promoter       T7 promoter (fragment): promoter for bacteriophage T7 RNA polymerase
   7985..8119    -  polyA_signal   SV40 poly(A) signal: SV40 polyadenylation signal
   8232..8250    -  promoter       T3 promoter: promoter for bacteriophage T3 RNA polymerase
   8293..8315    -  protein_bind   lac operator (fragment): The lac repressor binds to the lac operator to inhibit transcription in E. coli. This inhibition can be relieved by adding lactose or isopropyl-β-D-thiogalactopyranoside (IPTG). lac repressor encoded by lacI
   8319..8349    -  promoter       lac promoter: promoter for the E. coli lac operon
   8364..8385    -  protein_bind   CAP binding site: CAP binding activates transcription in the presence of cAMP. E. coli catabolite activator protein
   8398..8490    -  CDS            lacI (fragment): lac repressor; lacI; The lac repressor binds to the lac operator to inhibit transcription in E. coli. This inhibition can be relieved by adding lactose or isopropyl-β-D-thiogalactopyranoside (IPTG).
   8673..9261    -  rep_origin     ori: high-copy-number ColE1/pMB1/pBR322/pUC origin of replication
   9432..10292   -  CDS            AmpR: β-lactamase; bla; confers resistance to ampicillin, carbenicillin, and related antibiotics
  10293..10397   -  promoter       AmpR promoter: bla
  10450..10878   -  rep_origin     f1 ori (sequence partly withheld): f1 bacteriophage origin of replication; arrow indicates direction of (+) strand synthesis
  10883..10949   -  CDS            lacZα (fragment): LacZα fragment of β-galactosidase; lacZ fragment
  10952..182     +  promoter       CMV IE94 promoter (across the origin): enhancer/promoter region of simian cytomegalovirus major immediate early transcription unit IE94
