>Addgene plasmid #107320 | pCSD_2xNLS-SpCas9WT-NLS-3xHA-NLS-SaCas9WT-2xNLS | addgene full sequence | sequence record 204686 | Addgene NGS Result
CCAGGGTACATTGGCAGTACTCCCATTGACGTCAATGGCGGTAAATGGCCCGCGATGGCTGCCAAGTACA
TCCCCATTGACGTCAATGGGGAGGGGCAATGACGCAAATGGGCGTTCCATTGACGTAAATGGGCGGTAGG
CGTGCCTAATGGGAGGTCTATATAAGCAATGCTCGTTTAGGGAACCGCCATTCTGCCTGGGGACGTCGGA
GCAAGCTTGATTTAGGTGACACTATAGAATACAAGCTACTTGTTCTTTTTGCAGGATCCCATCGATTCGA
ATTCATGAAAAGGCCGGCGGCCACGAAAAAGGCCGGCCAGGCAAAAAAGAAAAAGCTGGACGGCAGCGGA
AGCCCCAAGAAGAAGAGGAAGGTACCATGGGACAAGAAGTACTCCATTGGGCTCGATATCGGTACCAACA
GCGTCGGCTGGGCCGTCATTACGGACGAGTACAAGGTGCCGAGCAAAAAATTCAAAGTTCTGGGCAATAC
CGATCGCCACAGCATAAAGAAGAACCTCATTGGAGCCCTCCTGTTCGACTCCGGGGAGACGGCCGAAGCC
ACGCGGCTCAAAAGAACAGCACGGCGCAGATATACCCGCAGAAAGAATCGGATCTGCTACCTGCAGGAGA
TCTTTAGTAATGAGATGGCTAAGGTGGATGACTCTTTCTTCCATAGGCTGGAGGAGTCCTTTTTGGTGGA
GGAGGATAAAAAGCACGAGCGCCACCCAATCTTTGGCAATATCGTGGACGAGGTGGCGTACCATGAAAAG
TACCCAACCATATATCATCTGAGGAAGAAGCTGGTAGACAGTACTGATAAGGCTGACTTGCGGTTGATCT
ATCTCGCGCTGGCGCACATGATCAAATTTCGGGGACACTTCCTCATCGAGGGGGACCTGAACCCAGACAA
CAGCGATGTCGACAAACTCTTTATCCAACTGGTTCAGACTTACAATCAGCTTTTCGAGGAGAACCCGATC
AACGCATCCGGCGTTGACGCCAAAGCAATCCTGAGCGCTAGGCTGTCCAAATCCCGGCGGCTCGAAAACC
TCATCGCACAGCTCCCTGGGGAGAAGAAGAACGGCCTGTTTGGTAATCTTATCGCCCTGTCACTCGGGCT
GACCCCCAACTTTAAATCTAACTTCGACCTGGCCGAAGATGCCAAGCTGCAACTGAGCAAAGACACCTAC
GATGATGATCTCGACAATCTGCTGGCCCAGATCGGCGACCAGTACGCAGACCTTTTTTTGGCGGCAAAGA
ACCTGTCAGACGCCATTCTGCTGAGTGATATTCTGCGAGTGAACACGGAGATCACCAAAGCTCCGCTGAG
CGCTAGTATGATCAAGCGCTATGATGAGCACCACCAAGACTTGACTTTGCTGAAGGCCCTTGTCAGACAG
CAACTGCCTGAGAAGTACAAGGAAATTTTCTTCGATCAGTCTAAAAATGGCTACGCCGGATACATTGACG
GCGGAGCAAGCCAGGAGGAATTTTACAAATTTATTAAGCCCATCTTGGAAAAAATGGACGGCACCGAGGA
GCTGCTGGTAAAGCTGAACAGAGAAGATCTGTTGCGCAAACAGCGCACTTTCGACAATGGAAGCATCCCC
CACCAGATTCACCTGGGCGAACTGCACGCTATCCTCAGGCGGCAAGAGGATTTCTACCCCTTTTTGAAAG
ATAACAGGGAAAAGATTGAGAAAATCCTCACATTTCGGATACCCTACTATGTAGGCCCCCTCGCTCGGGG
AAATTCCAGATTCGCGTGGATGACTCGCAAATCAGAAGAGACCATCACTCCCTGGAACTTCGAGGAAGTC
GTGGATAAGGGGGCCTCTGCCCAGTCCTTCATCGAAAGGATGACTAACTTTGATAAAAATCTGCCTAACG
AAAAGGTGCTTCCTAAACACTCTCTGCTGTACGAGTACTTCACAGTTTATAACGAGCTCACCAAGGTCAA
ATACGTCACAGAAGGGATGAGAAAGCCAGCATTCCTGTCTGGAGAGCAGAAGAAAGCTATCGTGGACCTC
CTCTTCAAGACGAACCGGAAAGTTACCGTGAAACAGCTCAAAGAAGACTATTTCAAAAAGATTGAATGTT
TCGACTCTGTTGAAATCAGCGGAGTGGAGGATCGCTTCAACGCATCCCTGGGAACGTATCACGATCTCCT
GAAAATCATTAAAGACAAGGACTTCCTGGACAATGAGGAGAACGAGGACATTCTTGAGGACATTGTCCTC
ACCCTTACGTTGTTTGAAGATAGGGAGATGATTGAAGAACGCTTGAAAACTTACGCTCATCTCTTCGACG
ACAAAGTCATGAAACAGCTCAAGAGACGCCGATATACAGGATGGGGGCGGCTGTCAAGAAAACTGATCAA
TGGCATCCGAGACAAGCAGAGTGGAAAGACAATCCTGGATTTTCTTAAGTCCGATGGATTTGCCAACCGG
AACTTCATGCAGTTGATCCATGATGACTCTCTCACCTTTAAGGAGGACATCCAGAAAGCACAAGTTTCTG
GCCAGGGGGACAGTCTTCACGAGCACATCGCTAATCTTGCAGGTAGCCCAGCTATCAAAAAGGGAATACT
GCAGACCGTTAAGGTCGTGGATGAACTCGTCAAAGTAATGGGAAGGCATAAGCCCGAGAATATCGTTATC
GAGATGGCCCGAGAGAACCAAACTACCCAGAAGGGACAGAAGAACAGTAGGGAAAGGATGAAGAGGATTG
AAGAGGGTATAAAAGAACTGGGGTCCCAAATCCTTAAGGAACACCCAGTTGAAAACACCCAGCTTCAGAA
TGAGAAGCTCTACCTGTACTACCTGCAGAACGGCAGGGACATGTACGTGGATCAGGAACTGGACATCAAC
CGGTTGTCCGACTACGACGTGGATCATATCGTGCCCCAAAGCTTTCTCAAAGATGATTCTATTGATAATA
AAGTGTTGACAAGATCCGATAAAAATAGAGGGAAGAGTGATAACGTCCCCTCAGAAGAAGTTGTCAAGAA
AATGAAAAATTATTGGCGGCAGCTGCTGAACGCCAAACTGATCACACAACGGAAGTTCGATAATCTGACT
AAGGCTGAACGAGGTGGCCTGTCTGAGTTGGATAAAGCCGGCTTCATCAAAAGGCAGCTTGTTGAGACAC
GCCAGATCACCAAGCACGTGGCCCAAATTCTCGATTCACGCATGAACACCAAGTACGATGAAAATGACAA
ACTGATTCGAGAGGTGAAAGTTATTACTCTGAAGTCTAAGCTGGTCTCAGATTTCAGAAAGGACTTTCAG
TTTTATAAGGTGAGAGAGATCAACAATTACCACCATGCGCATGATGCCTACCTGAATGCAGTGGTAGGCA
CTGCACTTATCAAAAAATATCCCAAGCTGGAATCTGAATTTGTTTACGGAGACTATAAAGTGTACGATGT
TAGGAAAATGATCGCAAAGTCTGAGCAGGAAATAGGCAAGGCCACCGCTAAGTACTTCTTTTACAGCAAT
ATTATGAATTTTTTCAAGACCGAGATTACACTGGCCAATGGAGAGATTCGGAAGCGACCACTTATCGAAA
CAAACGGAGAAACAGGAGAAATCGTGTGGGACAAGGGTAGGGATTTCGCGACAGTCCGCAAGGTCCTGTC
CATGCCGCAGGTGAACATCGTTAAAAAGACCGAAGTACAGACCGGAGGCTTCTCCAAGGAAAGTATCCTC
CCGAAAAGGAACAGCGACAAGCTGATCGCACGCAAAAAAGATTGGGACCCCAAGAAATACGGCGGATTCG
ATTCTCCTACAGTCGCTTACAGTGTACTGGTTGTGGCCAAAGTGGAGAAAGGGAAGTCTAAAAAACTCAA
AAGCGTCAAGGAACTGCTGGGCATCACAATCATGGAGCGATCCAGCTTCGAGAAAAACCCCATCGACTTT
CTCGAAGCGAAAGGATATAAAGAGGTCAAAAAAGACCTCATCATTAAGCTGCCCAAGTACTCTCTCTTTG
AGCTTGAAAACGGCCGGAAACGAATGCTCGCTAGTGCGGGCGAGCTGCAGAAAGGTAACGAGCTGGCACT
GCCCTCTAAATACGTTAATTTCTTGTATCTGGCCAGCCACTATGAAAAGCTCAAAGGGTCTCCCGAAGAT
AATGAGCAGAAGCAGCTGTTCGTGGAACAACACAAACACTACCTTGATGAGATCATCGAGCAAATAAGCG
AGTTCTCCAAAAGAGTGATCCTCGCCGACGCTAACCTCGATAAGGTGCTTTCTGCTTACAATAAGCACAG
GGATAAGCCCATCAGGGAGCAGGCAGAAAACATTATCCACTTGTTTACTCTGACCAACTTGGGCGCGCCT
GCAGCCTTCAAGTACTTCGACACCACCATAGACAGAAAGCGGTACACCTCTACAAAGGAGGTCCTGGACG
CCACACTGATTCATCAGTCAATTACGGGGCTCTATGAAACAAGAATCGACCTCTCTCAGCTCGGTGGAGA
CGCTAGCGGCACCGGCGGGCCCAAGAAGAAGAGGAAGGTATACCCATACGATGTTCCTGACTATGCGGGC
TATCCCTATGACGTCCCGGACTATGCAGGATCGTATCCTTATGACGTTCCAGATTACGCTGGATCCGCCG
CTCCGGCAGCTAAGAAAAAGAAACTGGATTTCGAATCCGGAACTAGTGGTATCCACGGAGTCCCAGCAGC
CAAGCGGAACTACATCCTGGGCCTGGACATCGGCATCACCAGCGTGGGCTACGGCATCATCGACTACGAG
ACACGGGACGTGATCGATGCCGGCGTGCGGCTGTTCAAAGAGGCCAACGTGGAAAACAACGAGGGCAGGC
GGAGCAAGAGAGGCGCCAGAAGGCTGAAGCGGCGGAGGCGGCATAGAATCCAGAGAGTGAAGAAGCTGCT
GTTCGACTACAACCTGCTGACCGACCACAGCGAGCTGAGCGGCATCAACCCCTACGAGGCCAGAGTGAAG
GGCCTGAGCCAGAAGCTGAGCGAGGAAGAGTTCTCTGCCGCCCTGCTGCACCTGGCCAAGAGAAGAGGCG
TGCACAACGTGAACGAGGTGGAAGAGGACACCGGCAACGAGCTGTCCACCAAAGAGCAGATCAGCCGGAA
CAGCAAGGCCCTGGAAGAGAAATACGTGGCCGAACTGCAGCTGGAACGGCTGAAGAAAGACGGCGAAGTG
CGGGGCAGCATCAACAGATTCAAGACCAGCGACTACGTGAAAGAAGCCAAACAGCTGCTGAAGGTGCAGA
AGGCCTACCACCAGCTGGACCAGAGCTTCATCGACACCTACATCGACCTGCTGGAAACCCGGCGGACCTA
CTATGAGGGACCTGGCGAGGGCAGCCCCTTCGGCTGGAAGGACATCAAAGAATGGTACGAGATGCTGATG
GGCCACTGCACCTACTTCCCCGAGGAACTGCGGAGCGTGAAGTACGCCTACAACGCCGACCTGTACAACG
CCCTGAACGACCTGAACAATCTCGTGATCACCAGGGACGAGAACGAGAAGCTGGAATATTACGAGAAGTT
CCAGATCATCGAGAACGTGTTCAAGCAGAAGAAGAAGCCCACCCTGAAGCAGATCGCCAAAGAAATCCTC
GTGAACGAAGAGGATATTAAGGGCTACAGAGTGACCAGCACCGGCAAGCCCGAGTTCACCAACCTGAAGG
TGTACCACGACATCAAGGACATTACCGCCCGGAAAGAGATTATTGAGAACGCCGAGCTGCTGGATCAGAT
TGCCAAGATCCTGACCATCTACCAGAGCAGCGAGGACATCCAGGAAGAACTGACCAATCTGAACTCCGAG
CTGACCCAGGAAGAGATCGAGCAGATCTCTAATCTGAAGGGCTATACCGGCACCCACAACCTGAGCCTGA
AGGCCATCAACCTGATCCTGGACGAGCTGTGGCACACCAACGACAACCAGATCGCTATCTTCAACCGGCT
GAAGCTGGTGCCCAAGAAGGTGGACCTGTCCCAGCAGAAAGAGATCCCCACCACCCTGGTGGACGACTTC
ATCCTGAGCCCCGTCGTGAAGAGAAGCTTCATCCAGAGCATCAAAGTGATCAACGCCATCATCAAGAAGT
ACGGCCTGCCCAACGACATCATTATCGAGCTGGCCCGCGAGAAGAACTCCAAGGACGCCCAGAAAATGAT
CAACGAGATGCAGAAGCGGAACCGGCAGACCAACGAGCGGATCGAGGAAATCATCCGGACCACCGGCAAA
GAGAACGCCAAGTACCTGATCGAGAAGATCAAGCTGCACGACATGCAGGAAGGCAAGTGCCTGTACAGCC
TGGAAGCCATCCCTCTGGAAGATCTGCTGAACAACCCCTTCAACTATGAGGTGGACCACATCATCCCCAG
AAGCGTGTCCTTCGACAACAGCTTCAACAACAAGGTGCTCGTGAAGCAGGAAGAAAACAGCAAGAAGGGC
AACCGGACCCCATTCCAGTACCTGAGCAGCAGCGACAGCAAGATCAGCTACGAAACCTTCAAGAAGCACA
TCCTGAATCTGGCCAAGGGCAAGGGCAGAATCAGCAAGACCAAGAAAGAGTATCTGCTGGAAGAACGGGA
CATCAACAGGTTCTCCGTGCAGAAAGACTTCATCAACCGGAACCTGGTGGATACCAGATACGCCACCAGA
GGCCTGATGAACCTGCTGCGGAGCTACTTCAGAGTGAACAACCTGGACGTGAAAGTGAAGTCCATCAATG
GCGGCTTCACCAGCTTTCTGCGGCGGAAGTGGAAGTTTAAGAAAGAGCGGAACAAGGGGTACAAGCACCA
CGCCGAGGACGCCCTGATCATTGCCAACGCCGATTTCATCTTCAAAGAGTGGAAGAAACTGGACAAGGCC
AAAAAAGTGATGGAAAACCAGATGTTCGAGGAAAAGCAGGCCGAGAGCATGCCCGAGATCGAAACCGAGC
AGGAGTACAAAGAGATCTTCATCACCCCCCACCAGATCAAGCACATTAAGGACTTCAAGGACTACAAGTA
CAGCCACCGGGTGGACAAGAAGCCTAATAGAGAGCTGATTAACGACACCCTGTACTCCACCCGGAAGGAC
GACAAGGGCAACACCCTGATCGTGAACAATCTGAACGGCCTGTACGACAAGGACAATGACAAGCTGAAAA
AGCTGATCAACAAGAGCCCCGAAAAGCTGCTGATGTACCACCACGACCCCCAGACCTACCAGAAACTGAA
GCTGATTATGGAACAGTACGGCGACGAGAAGAATCCCCTGTACAAGTACTACGAGGAAACCGGGAACTAC
CTGACCAAGTACTCCAAAAAGGACAACGGCCCCGTGATCAAGAAGATTAAGTATTACGGCAACAAACTGA
ACGCCCATCTGGACATCACCGACGACTACCCCAACAGCAGAAACAAGGTCGTGAAGCTGTCCCTGAAGCC
CTACAGATTCGACGTGTACCTGGACAATGGCGTGTACAAGTTCGTGACCGTGAAGAATCTGGATGTGATC
AAAAAAGAAAACTACTACGAAGTGAATAGCAAGTGCTATGAGGAAGCTAAGAAGCTGAAGAAGATCAGCA
ACCAGGCCGAGTTTATCGCCTCCTTCTACAACAACGATCTGATCAAGATCAACGGCGAGCTGTATAGAGT
GATCGGCGTGAACAACGACCTGCTGAACCGGATCGAAGTGAACATGATCGACATCACCTACCGCGAGTAC
CTGGAAAACATGAACGACAAGAGGCCCCCCAGGATCATTAAGACAATCGCCTCCAAGACCCAGAGCATTA
AGAAGTACAGCACAGACATTCTGGGCAACCTGTATGAAGTGAAATCTAAGAAGCACCCTCAGATCATCAA
AAAGGGCCCCGGGAAAAGGCCGGCGGCCACGAAAAAGGCCGGCCAGGCAAAAAAGAAAAAGCTGGACGGC
AGCGGAAGCCCGGCAGCTAAGAAAAAGAAACTGGATCTCGAGTAATAATCTAGAACTATAGTGAGTCGTA
TTACGTAGATCCAGACATGATAAGATACATTGATGAGTTTGGACAAACCACAACTAGAATGCAGTGAAAA
AAATGCTTTATTTGTGAAATTTGTGATGCTATTGCTTTATTTGTAACCATTATAAGCTGCAATAAACAAG
TTAACAACAACAATTGCATTCATTTTATGTTTCAGGTTCAGGGGGAGGTGTGGGAGGTTTTTTAATTCGC
GGCCGCGGCGCCAATGCATTGGGCCCGGTACCCAGCTTTTGTTCCCTTTAGTGAGGGTTAATTGCGCGCT
TGGCGTAATCATGGTCATAGCTGTTTCCTGTGTGAAATTGTTATCCGCTCACAATTCCACACAACATACG
AGCCGGGAGCATAAAGTGTAAAGCCTGGGGTGCCTAATGAGTGAGCTAACTCACATTAATTGCGTTGCGC
TCACTGCCCGCTTTCCAGTCGGGAAACCTGTCGTGCCAGCTGCATTAATGAATCGGCCAACGCGCGGGGA
GAGGCGGTTTGCGTATTGGGCGCTCTTCCGCTTCCTCGCTCACTGACTCGCTGCGCTCGGTCGTTCGGCT
GCGGCGAGCGGTATCAGCTCACTCAAAGGCGGTAATACGGTTATCCACAGAATCAGGGGATAACGCAGGA
AAGAACATGTGAGCAAAAGGCCAGCAAAAGGCCAGGAACCGTAAAAAGGCCGCGTTGCTGGCGTTTTTCC
ATAGGCTCCGCCCCCCTGACGAGCATCACAAAAATCGACGCTCAAGTCAGAGGTGGCGAAACCCGACAGG
ACTATAAAGATACCAGGCGTTTCCCCCTGGAAGCTCCCTCGTGCGCTCTCCTGTTCCGACCCTGCCGCTT
ACCGGATACCTGTCCGCCTTTCTCCCTTCGGGAAGCGTGGCGCTTTCTCATAGCTCACGCTGTAGGTATC
TCAGTTCGGTGTAGGTCGTTCGCTCCAAGCTGGGCTGTGTGCACGAACCCCCCGTTCAGCCCGACCGCTG
CGCCTTATCCGGTAACTATCGTCTTGAGTCCAACCCGGTAAGACACGACTTATCGCCACTGGCAGCAGCC
ACTGGTAACAGGATTAGCAGAGCGAGGTATGTAGGCGGTGCTACAGAGTTCTTGAAGTGGTGGCCTAACT
ACGGCTACACTAGAAGAACAGTATTTGGTATCTGCGCTCTGCTGAAGCCAGTTACCTTCGGAAAAAGAGT
TGGTAGCTCTTGATCCGGCAAACAAACCACCGCTGGTAGCGGTGGTTTTTTTGTTTGCAAGCAGCAGATT
ACGCGCAGAAAAAAAGGATCTCAAGAAGATCCTTTGATCTTTTCTACGGGGTCTGACGCTCAGTGGAACG
AAAACTCACGTTAAGGGATTTTGGTCATGAGATTATCAAAAAGGATCTTCACCTAGATCCTTTTAAATTA
AAAATGAAGTTTTAAATCAATCTAAAGTATATATGAGTAAACTTGGTCTGACAGTTACCAATGCTTAATC
AGTGAGGCACCTATCTCAGCGATCTGTCTATTTCGTTCATCCATAGTTGCCTGACTCCCCGTCGTGTAGA
TAACTACGATACGGGAGGGCTTACCATCTGGCCCCAGTGCTGCAATGATACCGCGAGACCCACGCTCACC
GGCTCCAGATTTATCAGCAATAAACCAGCCAGCCGGAAGGGCCGAGCGCAGAAGTGGTCCTGCAACTTTA
TCCGCCTCCATCCAGTCTATTAATTGTTGCCGGGAAGCTAGAGTAAGTAGTTCGCCAGTTAATAGTTTGC
GCAACGTTGTTGCCATTGCTACAGGCATCGTGGTGTCACGCTCGTCGTTTGGTATGGCTTCATTCAGCTC
CGGTTCCCAACGATCAAGGCGAGTTACATGATCCCCCATGTTGTGCAAAAAAGCGGTTAGCTCCTTCGGT
CCTCCGATCGTTGTCAGAAGTAAGTTGGCCGCAGTGTTATCACTCATGGTTATGGCAGCACTGCATAATT
CTCTTACTGTCATGCCATCCGTAAGATGCTTTTCTGTGACTGGTGAGTACTCAACCAAGTCATTCTGAGA
ATAGTGTATGCGGCGACCGAGTTGCTCTTGCCCGGCGTCAATACGGGATAATACCGCGCCACATAGCAGA
ACTTTAAAAGTGCTCATCATTGGAAAACGTTCTTCGGGGCGAAAACTCTCAAGGATCTTACCGCTGTTGA
GATCCAGTTCGATGTAACCCACTCGTGCACCCAACTGATCTTCAGCATCTTTTACTTTCACCAGCGTTTC
TGGGTGAGCAAAAACAGGAAGGCAAAATGCCGCAAAAAAGGGAATAAGGGCGACACGGAAATGTTGAATA
CTCATACTCTTCCTTTTTCAATATTATTGAAGCATTTATCAGGGTTATTGTCTCATGAGCGGATACATAT
TTGAATGTATTTAGAAAAATAAACAAATAGGGGTTCCGCGCACATTTCCCCGAAAAGTGCCACCTAAATT
GTAAGCGTTAATATTTTGTTAAAATTCGCGTTAAATTTTTGTTAAATCAGCTCATTTTTTAACCAATAGG
CCGAAATCGGCAAAATCCCTTATAAATCAAAAGAATAGACCGAGATAGGGT
[37 nt withheld, positions 10552-10588]
AAAGAACGTGGACTCCAACGTCAAAGG
[49 nt withheld, positions 10616-10664]
T
[91 nt withheld, positions 10666-10756]
G
[124 nt withheld, positions 10758-10881]
CCCATTCGCCATTCAGGCTGCGCAACTGTTGGGAAGGGCGATCGGTGCGGGCCTCTTCGCTATTACGCCA
GTCGACCGCCAATTCAATATGGCGTATATGGACTCATGCCAATTCAATATGGTGGATCTGGACCTGTGCC
AATTCAATATGGCGTATATGGACTCGTGCCAATTCAATATGGTGGATCTGGACCCCAGCCAATTCAATAT
GGCGGACTTGGCACCATGCCAATTCAATATGGCGGACCTGGCACTGTGCCAACTGGGGAGGGGTCTACTT
GGCACGGTGCCAAGTTTGAGGAGGGGTCTTGGCCCTGTGCCAAGTCCGCCATATTGAATTGGCATGGTGC
CAATAATGGCGGCCATATTGGCTATATGCCAGGATCAATATATAGGCAATATCCAATATGGCCCTATGCC
AATATGGCTATTGGCCAGGTTCAATACTATGTATTGGCCCTATGCCATATAGTATTCCATATATGGGTTT
TCCTATTGACGTAGATAGCCCCTCCCAATGGGCGGTCCCATATACCATATATGGGGCTTCCTAATACCGC
CCATAGCCACTCCCCCATTGACGTCAATGGTCTCTATATATGGTCTTTCCTATTGACGTCATATGGGCGG
TCCTATTGACGTATATGGCGCCTCCCCCATTGACGTCAATTACGGTAAATGGCCCGCCTGGCTCAATGCC
CATTGACGTCAATAGGACCACCCACCATTGACGTCAATGGGATGGCTCATTGCCCATTCATATCCGTTCT
CACGCCCCCTATTGACGTCAATGACGGTAAATGGCCCACTTGGCAGTACATCAATATCTATTAATAGTAA
CTTGGCAAGTACATTACTATTGGAAGTACG
Features (pLannotate 1.2.2; 19 found; start..end, strand, type, name):
    220..238     +  promoter       SP6 promoter: promoter for bacteriophage SP6 RNA polymerase
    288..335     +  CDS            nucleoplasmin NLS: bipartite nuclear localization signal from nucleoplasmin
    380..4481    +  CDS            Cas9 (fragment): Cas9 (Csn1) endonuclease from the Streptococcus pyogenes Type II CRISPR/Cas system generates RNA-guided double strand breaks in DNA
   4521..4610    +  CDS            3xHA: three tandem HA epitope tags
   4692..7847    +  CDS            cas9: CAS9_STAAU - Experimental evidence at protein level: Swiss-Prot protein existence level 1. CRISPR (clustered regularly interspaced short palindromic repeat) is an adaptive immune system that provides protection against mobile genetic elements (viruses, transposable elements and conjugative plasmids). CRISPR clusters contain spacers, sequences complementary to antecedent mobile elements, and target invading nucleic acids. CRISPR clusters are transcribed and processed into CRISPR RNA (crRNA). In type II CRISPR systems correct processing of pre-crRNA requires a trans- encoded small RNA (tracrRNA)
   7854..7901    +  CDS            nucleoplasmin NLS: bipartite nuclear localization signal from nucleoplasmin
   7966..7983    -  promoter       T7 promoter (fragment): promoter for bacteriophage T7 RNA polymerase
   7988..8122    -  polyA_signal   SV40 poly(A) signal: SV40 polyadenylation signal
   8235..8253    -  promoter       T3 promoter: promoter for bacteriophage T3 RNA polymerase
   8296..8318    -  protein_bind   lac operator (fragment): The lac repressor binds to the lac operator to inhibit transcription in E. coli. This inhibition can be relieved by adding lactose or isopropyl-β-D-thiogalactopyranoside (IPTG). lac repressor encoded by lacI
   8322..8352    -  promoter       lac promoter: promoter for the E. coli lac operon
   8367..8388    -  protein_bind   CAP binding site: CAP binding activates transcription in the presence of cAMP. E. coli catabolite activator protein
   8401..8493    -  CDS            lacI (fragment): lac repressor; lacI; The lac repressor binds to the lac operator to inhibit transcription in E. coli. This inhibition can be relieved by adding lactose or isopropyl-β-D-thiogalactopyranoside (IPTG).
   8676..9264    -  rep_origin     ori: high-copy-number ColE1/pMB1/pBR322/pUC origin of replication
   9435..10295   -  CDS            AmpR: β-lactamase; bla; confers resistance to ampicillin, carbenicillin, and related antibiotics
  10296..10400   -  promoter       AmpR promoter: bla
  10453..10881   -  rep_origin     f1 ori (sequence partly withheld): f1 bacteriophage origin of replication; arrow indicates direction of (+) strand synthesis
  10886..10952   -  CDS            lacZα (fragment): LacZα fragment of β-galactosidase; lacZ fragment
  10959..185     +  promoter       CMV IE94 promoter (across the origin): enhancer/promoter region of simian cytomegalovirus major immediate early transcription unit IE94
