[The description below was written by a language model from this plasmid's Addgene catalogue record and pLannotate feature annotations shown in this document.]
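Description:
pCSD_2xNLS-SpCas9WT-NLS-3xHA-NLS-SaCas9WT-2xNLS is a mammalian expression and CRISPR plasmid of about 11.75 kb built on the pCSDest2 backbone. It is propagated in E. coli from a high-copy ColE1/pUC-type origin under ampicillin selection (AmpR with its own bla promoter). An f1 phage origin and remnants of the lac region (lac promoter and operator, CAP site, lacI and lacZα fragments) are carried over from the parental cloning vector. No mammalian selection marker is annotated, which fits use by transient transfection. The depositor sequence and the repository's sequencing result differ in length by only a few bases and give identical feature maps.

The payload is a single open reading frame of roughly 7.7 kb, assembled by Gibson cloning, that joins two orthogonal wild-type Cas9 nucleases into one polypeptide. Transcription is driven by the simian cytomegalovirus IE94 enhancer/promoter and terminated by an SV40 polyadenylation signal. The reading frame begins with nuclear localization signals and continues through Streptococcus pyogenes Cas9. A linker carrying a 3xHA epitope tag, flanked by NLS elements according to the construct name, connects to Staphylococcus aureus Cas9, and further NLSs close the frame. The automated annotation detects only one nucleoplasmin bipartite NLS at each terminus, so the other NLS copies implied by the name are not individually annotated. An SP6 promoter sits upstream of the coding region and could support in vitro transcription. T7 (fragment) and T3 promoters lie downstream in the opposite orientation, and SP6 and T3 are the listed sequencing primer sites.

No guide RNA cassette is annotated, so guides for each nuclease would have to be supplied separately. The associated work uses such Cas9-Cas9 chimeras as a platform for genome editing, and the HA tag allows detection of the fusion protein.
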