Addgene plasmid #107320: pCSD_2xNLS-SpCas9WT-NLS-3xHA-NLS-SaCas9WT-2xNLS
Purpose: Expresses SpCas9 fused to SaCas9 in mammalian cells
Depositing lab: Scot Wolfe. Depositing organization: University of Massachusetts, Worcester. Publication: Orthogonal Cas9-Cas9 chimeras provide a versatile platform for genome editing. Bolukbasi MF, Liu P, Luk K, Kwok SF, Gupta A, Amrani N, Sontheimer EJ, Zhu LJ, Wolfe SA. Nat Commun. 2018 Nov 19;9(1):4856. doi: 10.1038/s41467-018-07310-x. PubMed 30451839.
Backbone
  Vector backbone: pCSDest2
  Total vector size (bp): 11753
  Vector type: Mammalian Expression, CRISPR
Growth in bacteria
  Bacterial resistance: Ampicillin, 100 μg/mL
  Growth temperature: 37°C
  Growth strain: DH5alpha
  Copy number: High Copy
Gene/Insert
  Gene/Insert name: SpCas9-SaCas9 fusion
  Species: Synthetic; S. pyogenes, S. aureus
  Insert size (bp): 7668
  Mutation: SpCas9 is fused to SaCas9
  Promoter: CMV IE94
  Tag / fusion protein: NLS (N terminal on insert); NLS (C terminal on insert)
  Cloning method: Gibson Cloning
  Sequencing primers: 5′ Sp6; 3′ T3
Terms and licenses: Academic/Nonprofit Terms; Industry Terms: Not Available to Industry
How to cite: pCSD_2xNLS-SpCas9WT-NLS-3xHA-NLS-SaCas9WT-2xNLS was a gift from Scot Wolfe (Addgene plasmid # 107320 ; http://n2t.net/addgene:107320 ; RRID:Addgene_107320)
